>Addgene plasmid #200929 | pCAGGS-MTS(S23A)-EGFP-V5 | addgene full sequence | sequence record 410100 | Addgene NGS Result
GGTCGACATTGATTATTGACTAGTTATTAATAGTAATCAATTACGGGGTCATTAGTTCATAGCCCATATA
TGGAGTTCCGCGTTACATAACTTACGGTAAATGGCCCGCCTGGCTGACCGCCCAACGACCCCCGCCCATT
GACGTCAATAATGACGTATGTTCCCATAGTAACGCCAATAGGGACTTTCCATTGACGTCAATGGGTGGAG
TATTTACGGTAAACTGCCCACTTGGCAGTACATCAAGTGTATCATATGCCAAGTACGCCCCCTATTGACG
TCAATGACGGTAAATGGCCCGCCTGGCATTATGCCCAGTACATGACCTTATGGGACTTTCCTACTTGGCA
GTACATCTACGTATTAGTCATCGCTATTACCATGGTCGAGGTGAGCCCCACGTTCTGCTTCACTCTCCCC
ATCTCCCCCCCCTCCCCACCCCCAATTTTGTATTTATTTATTTTTTAATTATTTTGTGCAGCGATGGGGG
CGGGGGGGGGGGGGGGGSGSGCSGGGGGGGGGGGGGGGGGGGGGGGGGGGGGGGGGGGSGAGGCGGAGAG
GTGCGGCGGCAGCCAATCAGAGCGGCGCGCTCCGAAAGTTTCCTTTTATGGCGAGGCGGCGGCGGCGGCG
GCCCTATAAAAAGCGAAGCGCGCGGCGGGCGGGAGTCGCTGCGCGCTGCCTTCGCCCCGTGCCCCGCTCC
GCCGCCGCCTCGCGCCGCCCGCCCCGGCTCTGACTGACCGCGTTACTCCCACAGGTGAGCGGGCGGGACG
GCCCTTCTCCTCCGGGCTGTAATTAGCGCTTGGTTTAATGACGGCTTGTTTCTTTTCTGTGGCTGCGTGA
AAGCCTTGAGGGGCTCCGGGAGGGCCCTTTGTGCGGGGGGAGCGGCTCGGGGGGTGCGTGCGTGTGTGTG
TGCGTGGGGAGCGCCGCGTGCGGCTCCGCGCTGCCCGGCGGCTGTGAGCGCTGCGGGCGCGGCGCGGGGC
TTTGTGCGCTCCGCAGTGTGCGCGAGGGGAGCGCGGCCGGGGGCGGTGCCCCGCGGTGCGGGGGGGGCTG
CGAGGGGAACAAAGGCTGCGTGCGGGGTGTGTGCGTGGGGGGGTGAGCAGGGGGTGTGGGCGCGTCGGTC
GGGCTGCAACCCCCCCTGCACCCCCCTCCCCGAGTTGCTGAGCACGGCCCGGCTTCGGGTGCGGGGCTCC
GTACGGGGCGTGGCGCGGGGCTCGCCGTGCCGGGCGGGGGGTGGCGGCAGGKGGGGGTGCCGGGCGGGGC
GGGGCCGCCKCGGGCCGGGGRGGGCTCGGGGGRGGGGCGCGGCGGCCCCCGGAGCGCCGGCGGCTGTCGA
GGCGCGGCGAGCCGCAGCCATTGCCTTTTATGGTAATCGTGCGAGAGGGCGCAGGGACTTCCTTTGTCCC
AAATCTGTGCGGAGCCGAAATCTGGGAGGCGCCGCCGCACCCCCTCTAGCGGGCGCGGGGCGAAGCGGTG
CGGCGCCGGCAGGAAGGAAATGGGCGGGGAGGGCCTTCGTGCGTCGCCGCGCCGCCGTCCCCTTCTCCCT
CTCCAGCCTCGGGGCTGTCCGCGGGGGGACGGCTGCCTTCGGGGGGGACGGGGCAGGGCGGGGTTCGGCT
TCTGGCGTGTGACCGGCGGCTCTAGAGCCTCTGCTAACCATGTTCATGCCTTCTTCTTTTTCCTACAGCT
CCTGGGCAACGTGCTGGTTATTGTGCTGTCTCATCATTTTGGCAAAGAATTCATATGCGGCCGCATGGCG
TTTCTCCGAAGCATGTGGGGCGTGCTGAGTGCCCTGGGAAGGTCTGGAGCAGAGCTGTGCGCCGGCTGTG
GAAGTCGACTGCGCTCCCCCTTCAGTTTTGTGTATTTACCGAGGTGGTTTTCAAAGCTTGTGAGCAAGGG
CGAGGAGCTGTTCACCGGGGTGGTGCCCATCCTGGTCGAGCTGGACGGCGACGTAAACGGCCACAAGTTC
AGCGTGTCCGGCGAGGGCGAGGGCGATGCCACCTACGGCAAGCTGACCCTGAAGTTCATCTGCACCACCG
GCAAGCTGCCCGTGCCCTGGCCCACCCTCGTGACCACCCTGACCTACGGCGTGCAGTGCTTCAGCCGCTA
CCCCGACCACATGAAGCAGCACGACTTCTTCAAGTCCGCCATGCCCGAAGGCTACGTCCAGGAGCGCACC
ATCTTCTTCAAGGACGACGGCAACTACAAGACCCGCGCCGAGGTGAAGTTCGAGGGCGACACCCTGGTGA
ACCGCATCGAGCTGAAGGGCATCGACTTCAAGGAGGACGGCAACATCCTGGGGCACAAGCTGGAGTACAA
CTACAACAGCCACAACGTCTATATCATGGCCGACAAGCAGAAGAACGGCATCAAGGTGAACTTCAAGATC
CGCCACAACATCGAGGACGGCAGCGTGCAGCTCGCCGACCACTACCAGCAGAACACCCCCATCGGCGACG
GCCCCGTGCTGCTGCCCGACAACCACTACCTGAGCACCCAGTCCGCCCTGAGCAAAGACCCCAACGAGAA
GCGCGATCACATGGTCCTGCTGGAGTTCGTGACCGCCGCCGGGATCACTCTCGGCATGGACGAGCTGTAC
AAGACGCGTGAAGGTACCAGGGGTAAGCCTATCCCTAACCCTCTCCTCGGTCTCGATTCTACGTAAGAAT
TCACTCCTCAGGTGCAGGCTGCCTATCAGAAGGTGGTGGCTGGTGTGGCCAATGCCCTGGCTCACAAATA
CCACTGAGATCTTTTTCCCTCTGCCAAAAATTATGGGGACATCATGAAGCCCCTTGAGCATCTGACTTCT
GGCTAATAAAGGAAATTTATTTTCATTGCAATAGTGTGTTGGAATTTTTTGTGTCTCTCACTCGGAAGGA
CATATGGGAGGGCAAATCATTTAAAACATCAGAATGAGTATTTGGTTTAGAGTTTGGCAACATATGCCCA
TATGCTGGCTGCCATGAACAAAGGTTGGCTATAAAGAGGTCATCAGTATATGAAACAGCCCCCTGCTGTC
CATTCCTTATTCCATAGAAAAGCCTTGACTTGAGGTTAGATTTTTTTTATATTTTGTTTTGTGTTATTTT
TTTCTTTAACATCCCTAAAATTTTCCTTACATGTTTTACTAGCCAGATTTTTCCTCCTCTCCTGACTACT
CCCAGTCATAGCTGTCCCTCTTCTCTTATGGAGATCCCTCGACCTGCAGCCCAAGCTTGGCGTAATCATG
GTCATAGCTGTTTCCTGTGTGAAATTGTTATCCGCTCACAATTCCACACAACATACGAGCCGGAAGCATA
AAGTGTAAAGCCTGGGGTGCCTAATGAGTGAGCTAACTCACATTAATTGCGTTGCGCTCACTGCCCGCTT
TCCAGTCGGGAAACCTGTCGTGCCAGCGGATCCGCATCTCAATTAGTCAGCAACCATAGTCCCGCCCCTA
ACTCCGCCCATCCCGCCCCTAACTCCGCCCAGTTCCGCCCATTCTCCGCCCCATGGCTGACTAATTTTTT
TTATTTATGCAGAGGCCGAGGCCGCCTCGGCCTCTGAGCTATTCCAGAAGTAGTGAGGAGGCTTTTTTGG
AGGCCTAGGCTTTTGCAAAAAGCTAACTTGTTTATTGCAGCTTATAATGGTTACAAATAAAGCAATAGCA
TCACAAATTTCACAAATAAAGCATTTTTTTCACTGCATTCTAGTTGTGGTTTGTCCAAACTCATCAATGT
ATCTTATCATGTCTGGATCCGCTGCATTAATGAATCGGCCAACGCGCGGGGAGAGGCGGTTTGCGTATTG
GGCGCTCTTCCGCTTCCTCGCTCACTGACTCGCTGCGCTCGGTCGTTCGGCTGCGGCGAGCGGTATCAGC
TCACTCAAAGGCGGTAATACGGTTATCCACAGAATCAGGGGATAACGCAGGAAAGAACATGTGAGCAAAA
GGCCAGCAAAAGGCCAGGAACCGTAAAAAGGCCGCGTTGCTGGCGTTTTTCCATAGGCTCCGCCCCCCTG
ACGAGCATCACAAAAATCGACGCTCAAGTCAGAGGTGGCGAAACCCGACAGGACTATAAAGATACCAGGC
GTTTCCCCCTGGAAGCTCCCTCGTGCGCTCTCCTGTTCCGACCCTGCCGCTTACCGGATACCTGTCCGCC
TTTCTCCCTTCGGGAAGCGTGGCGCTTTCTCATAGCTCACGCTGTAGGTATCTCAGTTCGGTGTAGGTCG
TTCGCTCCAAGCTGGGCTGTGTGCACGAACCCCCCGTTCAGCCCGACCGCTGCGCCTTATCCGGTAACTA
TCGTCTTGAGTCCAACCCGGTAAGACACGACTTATCGCCACTGGCAGCAGCCACTGGTAACAGGATTAGC
AGAGCGAGGTATGTAGGCGGTGCTACAGAGTTCTTGAAGTGGTGGCCTAACTACGGCTACACTAGAAGAA
CAGTATTTGGTATCTGCGCTCTGCTGAAGCCAGTTACCTTCGGAAAAAGAGTTGGTAGCTCTTGATCCGG
CAAACAAACCACCGCTGGTAGCGGTGGTTTTTTTGTTTGCAAGCAGCAGATTACGCGCAGAAAAAAAGGA
TCTCAAGAAGATCCTTTGATCTTTTCTACGGGGTCTGACGCTCAGTGGAACGAAAACTCACGTTAAGGGA
TTTTGGTCATGAGATTATCAAAAAGGATCTTCACCTAGATCCTTTTAAATTAAAAATGAAGTTTTAAATC
AATCTAAAGTATATATGAGTAAACTTGGTCTGACAGTTACCAATGCTTAATCAGTGAGGCACCTATCTCA
GCGATCTGTCTATTTCGTTCATCCATAGTTGCCTGACTCCCCGTCGTGTAGATAACTACGATACGGGAGG
GCTTACCATCTGGCCCCAGTGCTGCAATGATACCGCGAGACCCACGCTCACCGGCTCCAGATTTATCAGC
AATAAACCAGCCAGCCGGAAGGGCCGAGCGCAGAAGTGGTCCTGCAACTTTATCCGCCTCCATCCAGTCT
ATTAATTGTTGCCGGGAAGCTAGAGTAAGTAGTTCGCCAGTTAATAGTTTGCGCAACGTTGTTGCCATTG
CTACAGGCATCGTGGTGTCACGCTCGTCGTTTGGTATGGCTTCATTCAGCTCCGGTTCCCAACGATCAAG
GCGAGTTACATGATCCCCCATGTTGTGCAAAAAAGCGGTTAGCTCCTTCGGTCCTCCGATCGTTGTCAGA
AGTAAGTTGGCCGCAGTGTTATCACTCATGGTTATGGCAGCACTGCATAATTCTCTTACTGTCATGCCAT
CCGTAAGATGCTTTTCTGTGACTGGTGAGTACTCAACCAAGTCATTCTGAGAATAGTGTATGCGGCGACC
GAGTTGCTCTTGCCCGGCGTCAATACGGGATAATACCGCGCCACATAGCAGAACTTTAAAAGTGCTCATC
ATTGGAAAACGTTCTTCGGGGCGAAAACTCTCAAGGATCTTACCGCTGTTGAGATCCAGTTCGATGTAAC
CCACTCGTGCACCCAACTGATCTTCAGCATCTTTTACTTTCACCAGCGTTTCTGGGTGAGCAAAAACAGG
AAGGCAAAATGCCGCAAAAAAGGGAATAAGGGCGACACGGAAATGTTGAATACTCATACTCTTCCTTTTT
CAATATTATTGAAGCATTTATCAGGGTTATTGTCTCATGAGCGGATACATATTTGAATGTATTTAGAAAA
ATAAACAAATAGGGGTTCCGCGCACATTTCCCCGAAAAGTGCCACCTG
Features (pLannotate 1.2.2; 19 found; start..end, strand, type, name):
      5..384     +  enhancer       CMV enhancer: human cytomegalovirus immediate early enhancer
    662..1678    +  intron         chimeric intron: chimera between introns from chicken β-actin and rabbit β-globin
   1676..1732    +  CDS            HBB (fragment): HBB_LEPEU - Experimental evidence at protein level: Swiss-Prot protein existence level 1. Involved in oxygen transport from the lung to the various peripheral tissues. From Lepus europaeus (European hare).
   1745..1873    +  CDS            TFAM (fragment): TFAM_HUMAN - Also known as TCF6, TCF6L2. Experimental evidence at protein level: Swiss-Prot protein existence level 1. Binds to the mitochondrial light strand promoter and functions in mitochondrial transcription regulation (PubMed:29445193, PubMed:32183942). Component of the mitochondrial transcription initiation complex, composed at least of TFB2M, TFAM and POLRMT that is required for basal transcription of mitochondrial DNA (PubMed:29149603). In this complex, TFAM recruits POLRMT to a specific promoter whereas TFB2M induces structural changes in POLRMT to enable promoter opening and trappin
   1877..2593    +  CDS            EGFP: EGFP is a basic (constitutively fluorescent) green fluorescent protein published in 1996, derived from Aequorea victoria. It is reported to be a rapidly-maturing weak dimer with moderate acid sensitivity.
   2612..2653    +  CDS            V5 tag: epitope tag from simian virus 5
   2657..2734    +  CDS            HBB (fragment): HBB_PONPY - Experimental evidence at transcript level: Swiss-Prot protein existence level 2. Involved in oxygen transport from the lung to the various peripheral tissues. From Pongo pygmaeus (Bornean orangutan).
   2805..2860    +  polyA_signal   β-globin poly(A) signal: rabbit β-globin polyadenylation signal (Gil and Proudfoot, 1987)
   3245..3261    -  protein_bind   lac operator: The lac repressor binds to the lac operator to inhibit transcription in E. coli. This inhibition can be relieved by adding lactose or isopropyl-β-D-thiogalactopyranoside (IPTG). lac repressor encoded by lacI
   3269..3299    -  promoter       lac promoter: promoter for the E. coli lac operon
   3314..3335    -  protein_bind   CAP binding site: CAP binding activates transcription in the presence of cAMP. E. coli catabolite activator protein
   3348..3387    -  CDS            lacI (fragment): lac repressor; lacI; The lac repressor binds to the lac operator to inhibit transcription in E. coli. This inhibition can be relieved by adding lactose or isopropyl-β-D-thiogalactopyranoside (IPTG).
   3394..3416    +  promoter       SV40 promoter (fragment): SV40 enhancer and early promoter
   3440..3575    +  rep_origin     SV40 ori: SV40 origin of replication
   3595..3729    +  polyA_signal   SV40 poly(A) signal: SV40 polyadenylation signal
   3731..3785    -  CDS            lacI (fragment): lac repressor; lacI; The lac repressor binds to the lac operator to inhibit transcription in E. coli. This inhibition can be relieved by adding lactose or isopropyl-β-D-thiogalactopyranoside (IPTG).
   3968..4556    -  rep_origin     ori: high-copy-number ColE1/pMB1/pBR322/pUC origin of replication
   4727..5587    -  CDS            AmpR: β-lactamase; bla; confers resistance to ampicillin, carbenicillin, and related antibiotics
   5588..5692    -  promoter       AmpR promoter: bla
