[The description below was written by a language model from this plasmid's Addgene catalogue record and pLannotate feature annotations shown in this document.]
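Description:
pCAGGS-MTS(S23A)-EGFP-V5 is a mammalian expression plasmid built on the pCAGGS backbone, with a total size of roughly 5.7 kb. It is propagated in E. coli as a high-copy plasmid through a ColE1/pUC-type origin and selected with ampicillin via the β-lactamase gene and its native promoter. The backbone also carries remnants of lac regulatory sequences and an SV40 origin of replication with an SV40 poly(A) signal. The SV40 origin can support episomal amplification in cells that express large T antigen. No mammalian selection marker is annotated, so the plasmid is best suited to transient transfection.

The payload is driven by the CAG promoter. This appears in the feature table as the CMV immediate-early enhancer followed by the chimeric chicken β-actin/rabbit β-globin intron, an arrangement that gives strong, broadly active expression in mammalian cells. Downstream, cloned between NotI and MluI sites, is an open reading frame of about 850 bp. It consists of an N-terminal mitochondrial targeting sequence, EGFP, and a C-terminal V5 epitope tag, and transcripts are terminated by the rabbit β-globin polyadenylation signal. The annotation identifies the targeting sequence as a fragment of human TFAM, the mitochondrial transcription factor A. It carries a substitution of residue 23 to alanine; the name S23A indicates that a serine is replaced.

The fusion provides a fluorescent, antibody-detectable reporter for the behaviour of this presequence. A serine-to-alanine change is commonly used to block phosphorylation, so the construct may serve to test how that residue affects mitochondrial import or localisation. The record itself states only that the plasmid expresses the mutant fusion in mammalian cells.
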