Addgene plasmid #200929: pCAGGS-MTS(S23A)-EGFP-V5
Purpose: expresses MTS(S23A)-EGFP-V5 in mammalian cells
Depositing lab: Hung-Chun Chang. Depositing organization: Lingang Laboratory.
Backbone
  Vector backbone: pCAGGS
  Backbone size w/o insert (bp): 4859
  Total vector size (bp): 5708
  Vector type: Mammalian Expression
Growth in bacteria
  Bacterial resistance: Ampicillin, 100 μg/mL
  Growth temperature: 37°C
  Growth strain: DH5alpha
  Copy number: High Copy
Gene/Insert
  Gene/Insert name: EGFP
  Insert size (bp): 849
  Mutation: MTS amino acid 23 mutated to Alanine
  Promoter: CAG
  Tag / fusion protein: V5 (C terminal on insert); mitochondrial targeting sequence (MTS) (N terminal on insert)
  Cloning method: Restriction Enzyme; 5′ cloning site NotI (not destroyed); 3′ cloning site MluI (not destroyed)
  Sequencing primers: 5′ GTTCGGCTTCTGGCGTGTGAC; 3′ TATGTCCTTCCGAGTGAGAGAC
Terms and licenses: Academic/Nonprofit Terms; Industry Terms: Not Available to Industry
How to cite: pCAGGS-MTS(S23A)-EGFP-V5 was a gift from Hung-Chun Chang (Addgene plasmid # 200929 ; http://n2t.net/addgene:200929 ; RRID:Addgene_200929)
